Addgene plasmid #53152: CD55-bio-His
Purpose: Expresses full-length CD55 ectodomain in mammalian cells. C-terminal rat Cd4d3+4 tag, biotinylation sequence and His tag.
Depositing lab: Gavin Wright. Depositing organization: Wellcome Sanger Institute. Publication: A human platelet receptor protein microarray identifies FcepsilonR1alpha as an activating PEAR1 ligand. Sun Y, Vandenbriele C, Kauskot A, Verhamme P, Hoylaerts MF, Wright GJ. Mol Cell Proteomics. 2015 Feb 23. pii: mcp.M114.046946. 10.1074/mcp.M114.046946 PubMed 25713122.
Backbone
  Vector backbone: pTT3
  Backbone manufacturer: Yves Durocher, NRC
  Backbone size w/o insert (bp): 6651
  Total vector size (bp): 7713
  Modifications to backbone: Rat CD4 d3+4, enzymatic biotinylation sequence, linker and His tag (CD4d3+4-BioLHis).
  Vector type: Mammalian Expression
Growth in bacteria
  Bacterial resistance: Ampicillin, 100 μg/mL
  Growth temperature: 37°C
  Growth strain: Top10
  Copy number: High Copy
Gene/Insert
  Gene/Insert name: CD55 (alt name: Complement decay accelerating factor)
  Species: H. sapiens (human)
  Insert size (bp): 1062
  Entrez Gene: CD55 (a.k.a. CHAPLE, CR, CROM, DAF, TC)
  Promoter: CMV
  Tag / fusion protein: rat CD4 d3+4 (C terminal on backbone); enzymatic biotinylation sequence (C terminal on backbone); His tag (C terminal on backbone)
  Cloning method: Restriction Enzyme; 5′ cloning site NotI (not destroyed); 3′ cloning site AscI (not destroyed)
  Sequencing primers: 5′ CMV-fwd
Resource information
  A portion of this plasmid was derived from a plasmid made by: Insert was chemically synthesised.
Terms and licenses: Academic/Nonprofit Terms; Industry Terms: Not Available to Industry
Depositor comments: Article ref 84
How to cite: CD55-bio-His was a gift from Gavin Wright (Addgene plasmid # 53152 ; http://n2t.net/addgene:53152 ; RRID:Addgene_53152)
