[The description below was written by a language model from this plasmid's Addgene catalogue record and pLannotate feature annotations shown in this document.]
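Description:
CD55-bio-His is a mammalian expression plasmid built on the pTT3 backbone for producing the soluble extracellular region of human CD55 (complement decay-accelerating factor) as a secreted, tagged recombinant protein. It is maintained in E. coli at high copy through a ColE1/pUC-type origin with ampicillin selection via β-lactamase. It also carries a fragment of the Epstein-Barr virus oriP, an element that supports episomal retention in cells supplying EBNA1 and is typically exploited for high-yield transient transfection. Remnants of lac regulatory sequences and other small fragments in the annotation appear to be backbone carry-over without a role in expression.

Transcription is driven by the CMV immediate-early enhancer and promoter, followed by adenovirus-derived leader and splice sequences, including a chimeric intron fragment, that promote efficient processing of the transcript. It ends at a rabbit β-globin polyadenylation signal. The chemically synthesised 1,062 bp CD55 ectodomain insert sits between retained NotI and AscI sites. The annotation also detects a fragment resembling a mouse immunoglobulin heavy chain signal sequence just upstream, though the record does not say which leader directs secretion. The insert is joined at its C terminus to backbone-encoded rat Cd4 domains 3 and 4, then an enzymatic biotinylation sequence, a linker and a His tag. The feature table annotates the Cd4 portion spanning the sequence origin, but not the short biotinylation and His elements. The Cd4 domains provide a common tag shared across such constructs, the biotinylation sequence allows site-specific biotin addition for oriented capture on streptavidin, and the His tag permits metal-affinity purification. The associated work used ectodomains of this kind in a human platelet receptor protein microarray to screen for extracellular receptor-ligand interactions. The sequence record is 7,706 nt, slightly shorter than the 7,713 bp catalogue size.
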