Features (pLannotate 1.2.2; 19 found; start..end, strand, type, name):
    713..768     +  polyA_signal   β-globin poly(A) signal: rabbit β-globin polyadenylation signal (Gil and Proudfoot, 1987)
   1282..2963    -  rep_origin     oriP (fragment): Epstein-Barr virus oriP replication origin (Yates et al., 2000)
   3090..3194    +  promoter       AmpR promoter: bla
   3195..4055    +  CDS            AmpR: β-lactamase; bla; confers resistance to ampicillin, carbenicillin, and related antibiotics
   4226..4814    +  rep_origin     ori: high-copy-number ColE1/pMB1/pBR322/pUC origin of replication
   4997..5089    +  CDS            lacI (fragment): lac repressor; lacI; The lac repressor binds to the lac operator to inhibit transcription in E. coli. This inhibition can be relieved by adding lactose or isopropyl-β-D-thiogalactopyranoside (IPTG).
   5102..5123    +  protein_bind   CAP binding site: CAP binding activates transcription in the presence of cAMP. E. coli catabolite activator protein
   5138..5168    +  promoter       lac promoter: promoter for the E. coli lac operon
   5176..5192    +  protein_bind   lac operator: The lac repressor binds to the lac operator to inhibit transcription in E. coli. This inhibition can be relieved by adding lactose or isopropyl-β-D-thiogalactopyranoside (IPTG). lac repressor encoded by lacI
   5262..5278    +  promoter       tet promoter (fragment): E. coli promoter for tetracycline efflux protein gene
   5288..5313    -  CDS            bla(M) (fragment): β-lactamase lacking the signal sequence; bla(M); allows cytosolic expression of β-lactamase
   5487..5866    +  enhancer       CMV enhancer: human cytomegalovirus immediate early enhancer
   5868..6067    +  promoter       CMV promoter: human cytomegalovirus (CMV) immediate early promoter
   6135..6173    +  misc_feature   Ad SA (fragment): adenovirus major late transcript splice acceptor (Friedrich and Soriano, 1991)
   6206..6415    -  CDS            PTP (fragment): TERM_ADE02 - Experimental evidence at protein level: Swiss-Prot protein existence level 1. Protein covalently bound to the viral DNA that acts as a primer for viral genomic replication by DNA strand displacement. Assembles on the viral origin of replication in an initiation complex with viral polymerase, DBP, host NFIA and host POU2F1/OCT1. During initiation, the polymerase covalently couples the first dCTP with Ser- 580 of pTP. The terminal protein stimulates the template activity over 20 fold compared to protein-free templates. Neo-synthesized viral genomes are linked to two preterminal prot
   6446..6535    +  intron         chimeric intron (fragment): chimera between introns from adenovirus and immunoglobulin heavy chain genes
   6554..6600    +  CDS            IgH signal sequence (fragment): signal sequence from the mouse immunoglobulin heavy chain variable region
   6640..7701    +  CDS            CD55 (fragment): DAF_HUMAN - Also known as CR, DAF. Experimental evidence at protein level: Swiss-Prot protein existence level 1. (Microbial infection) Acts as a receptor for Human echoviruses 6, 7, 11, 12, 20 and 21. From Homo sapiens (Human).
   7699..553     +  CDS            Cd4 (fragment) (across the origin): CD4_RAT - Experimental evidence at protein level: Swiss-Prot protein existence level 1. Integral membrane glycoprotein that plays an essential role in the immune response and serves multiple functions in responses against both external and internal offenses. In T-cells, functions primarily as a coreceptor for MHC class II molecule:peptide complex. The antigens presented by class II peptides are derived from extracellular proteins while class I peptides are derived from cytosolic proteins. Interacts simultaneously with the T-cell receptor (TCR) and the MHC class II presented by antigen presenti
>Addgene plasmid #53152 | CD55-bio-His | depositor full sequence | sequence record 82774 | CD55-bio-His sequence 7706 bps
GTCGACCTCCATCACGGCCTATAAGAGTGAGGGGGAGTCAGCGGAGTTCTCCTTCCCACTCAACCTTGGA
GAGGAAAGCCTGCAGGGAGAGTTGAGATGGAAGGCAGAGAAGGCTCCTTCTTCCCAGTCCTGGATCACCT
TCTCCCTAAAGAACCAAAAGGTGTCTGTGCAGAAGTCTACTAGCAACCCCAAGTTCCAGCTGTCCGAAAC
GCTCCCACTCACCCTTCAGATACCCCAGGTCTCCCTTCAGTTTGCTGGTTCTGGCAACCTGACCCTGACT
CTGGACAGAGGGATACTGTATCAGGAAGTGAACCTGGTGGTGATGAAAGTGACTCAGCCCGACAGCAACA
CTTTGACCTGTGAGGTGATGGGACCCACCTCACCCAAGATGAGACTGATCTTGAAGCAGGAGAATCAGGA
GGCCAGGGTCTCCAGGCAGGAGAAAGTGATTCAAGTGCAGGCCCCTGAAGCAGGGGTGTGGCAATGTCTA
CTGAGTGAAGGTGAAGAGGTCAAGATGGACTCCAAGATCCAGGTTTTATCCAAAGGGTTGAATTCCGGCA
GCCTGCACCACATCCTGGACGCCCAGAAGATGCTGTGGAACCACAGGGACAGGAACCTGCCTCCTCTGGC
CCCTCTGGGCCCCCACCACCATCACCACCATTGAGTCTAGACACGTGATTAATTAAGGATCCCCCGACCT
CGACCTCTGGCTAATAAAGGAAATTTATTTTCATTGCAATAGTGTGTTGGAATTTTTTGTGTCTCTCACT
CGGAAGGACATATGGGAGGGCAAATCATTTGGTCGAGATCCCTCGGAGATCTCTAGCTAGAGGATCGATC
CCCGCCCCGGACGAACTAAACCTGACTACGACATCTCTGCCCCTTCTTCGCGGGGCAGTGCATGTAATCC
CTTCAGTTGGTTGGTACAACTTGCCAACTGGGCCCTGTTCCACATGTGACACGGGGGGGGACCAAACACA
AAGGGGTTCTCTGACTGTAGTTGACATCCTTATAAATGGATGTGCACATTTGCCAACACTGAGTGGCTTT
CATCCTGGAGCAGACTTTGCAGTCTGTGGACTGCAACACAACATTGCCTTTATGTGTAACTCTTGGCTGA
AGCTCTTACACCAATGCTGGGGGACATGTACCTCCCAGGGGCCCAGGAAGACTACGGGAGGCTACACCAA
CGTCAATCAGAGGGGCCTGTGTAGCTACCGATAAGCGGACCCTCAAGAGGGCATTAGCAATAGTGTTTAT
AAGGCCCCCTTGTTAACCCTAAACGGGTAGCATATGCTTCCCGGGTAGTAGTATATACTATCCAGACTAA
CCCTAATTCAATAGCATATGTTACCCAACGGGAAGCATATGCTATCGAATTAGGGTTAGTAAAAGGGTCC
TAAGGAACAGCGATATCTCCCACCCCATGAGCTGTCACGGTTTTATTTACATGGGGTCAGGATTCCACGA
GGGTAGTGAACCATTTTAGTCACAAGGGCAGTGGCTGAAGATCAAGGAGCGGGCAGTGAACTCTCCTGAA
TCTTCGCCTGCTTCTTCATTCTCCTTCGTTTAGCTAATAGAATAACTGCTGAGTTGTGAACAGTAAGGTG
TATGTGAGGTGCTCGAAAACAAGGTTTCAGGTGACGCCCCCAGAATAAAATTTGGACGGGGGGTTCAGTG
GTGGCATTGTGCTATGACACCAATATAACCCTCACAAACCCCTTGGGCAATAAATACTAGTGTAGGAATG
AAACATTCTGAATATCTTTAACAATAGAAATCCATGGGGTGGGGACAAGCCGTAAAGACTGGATGTCCAT
CTCACACGAATTTATGGCTATGGGCAACACATAATCCTAGTGCAATATGATACTGGGGTTATTAAGATGT
GTCCCAGGCAGGGACCAAGACAGGTGAACCATGTTGTTACACTCTATTTGTAACAAGGGGAAAGAGAGTG
GACGCCGACAGCAGCGGACTCCACTGGTTGTCTCTAACACCCCCGAAAATTAAACGGGGCTCCACGCCAA
TGGGGCCCATAAACAAAGACAAGTGGCCACTCTTTTTTTTGAAATTGTGGAGTGGGGGCACGCGTCAGCC
CCCACACGCCGCCCTGCGGTTTTGGACTGTAAAATAAGGGTGTAATAACTTGGCTGATTGTAACCCCGCT
AACCACTGCGGTCAAACCACTTGCCCACAAAACCACTAATGGCACCCCGGGGAATACCTGCATAAGTAGG
TGGGCGGGCCAAGATAGGGGCGCGATTGCTGCGATCTGGAGGACAAATTACACACACTTGCGCCTGAGCG
CCAAGCACAGGGTTGTTGGTCCTCATATTCACGAGGTCGCTGAGAGCACGGTGGGCTAATGTTGCCATGG
GTAGCATATACTACCCAAATATCTGGATAGCATATGCTATCCTAATCTATATCTGGGTAGCATAGGCTAT
CCTAATCTATATCTGGGTAGCATATGCTATCCTAATCTATATCTGGGTAGTATATGCTATCCTAATTTAT
ATCTGGGTAGCATAGGCTATCCTAATCTATATCTGGGTAGCATATGCTATCCTAATCTATATCTGGGTAG
TATATGCTATCCTAATCTGTATCCGGGTAGCATATGCTATCCTAATAGAGATTAGGGTAGTATATGCTAT
CCTAATTTATATCTGGGTAGCATATACTACCCAAATATCTGGATAGCATATGCTATCCTAATCTATATCT
GGGTAGCATATGCTATCCTAATCTATATCTGGGTAGCATAGGCTATCCTAATCTATATCTGGGTAGCATA
TGCTATCCTAATCTATATCTGGGTAGTATATGCTATCCTAATTTATATCTGGGTAGCATAGGCTATCCTA
ATCTATATCTGGGTAGCATATGCTATCCTAATCTATATCTGGGTAGTATATGCTATCCTAATCTGTATCC
GGGTAGCATATGCTATCCTCATGATAAGCTGTCAAACATGAGAATTTTCTTGAAGACGAAAGGGCCTCGT
GATACGCCTATTTTTATAGGTTAATGTCATGATAATAATGGTTTCTTAGACGTCAGGTGGCACTTTTCGG
GGAAATGTGCGCGGAACCCCTATTTGTTTATTTTTCTAAATACATTCAAATATGTATCCGCTCATGAGAC
AATAACCCTGATAAATGCTTCAATAATATTGAAAAAGGAAGAGTATGAGTATTCAACATTTCCGTGTCGC
CCTTATTCCCTTTTTTGCGGCATTTTGCCTTCCTGTTTTTGCTCACCCAGAAACGCTGGTGAAAGTAAAA
GATGCTGAAGATCAGTTGGGTGCACGAGTGGGTTACATCGAACTGGATCTCAACAGCGGTAAGATCCTTG
AGAGTTTTCGCCCCGAAGAACGTTTTCCAATGATGAGCACTTTTAAAGTTCTGCTATGTGGCGCGGTATT
ATCCCGTGTTGACGCCGGGCAAGAGCAACTCGGTCGCCGCATACACTATTCTCAGAATGACTTGGTTGAG
TACTCACCAGTCACAGAAAAGCATCTTACGGATGGCATGACAGTAAGAGAATTATGCAGTGCTGCCATAA
CCATGAGTGATAACACTGCGGCCAACTTACTTCTGACAACGATCGGAGGACCGAAGGAGCTAACCGCTTT
TTTGCACAACATGGGGGATCATGTAACTCGCCTTGATCGTTGGGAACCGGAGCTGAATGAAGCCATACCA
AACGACGAGCGTGACACCACGATGCCTGCAGCAATGGCAACAACGTTGCGCAAACTATTAACTGGCGAAC
TACTTACTCTAGCTTCCCGGCAACAATTAATAGACTGGATGGAGGCGGATAAAGTTGCAGGACCACTTCT
GCGCTCGGCCCTTCCGGCTGGCTGGTTTATTGCTGATAAATCTGGAGCCGGTGAGCGTGGGTCTCGCGGT
ATCATTGCAGCACTGGGGCCAGATGGTAAGCCCTCCCGTATCGTAGTTATCTACACGACGGGGAGTCAGG
CAACTATGGATGAACGAAATAGACAGATCGCTGAGATAGGTGCCTCACTGATTAAGCATTGGTAACTGTC
AGACCAAGTTTACTCATATATACTTTAGATTGATTTAAAACTTCATTTTTAATTTAAAAGGATCTAGGTG
AAGATCCTTTTTGATAATCTCATGACCAAAATCCCTTAACGTGAGTTTTCGTTCCACTGAGCGTCAGACC
CCGTAGAAAAGATCAAAGGATCTTCTTGAGATCCTTTTTTTCTGCGCGTAATCTGCTGCTTGCAAACAAA
AAAACCACCGCTACCAGCGGTGGTTTGTTTGCCGGATCAAGAGCTACCAACTCTTTTTCCGAAGGTAACT
GGCTTCAGCAGAGCGCAGATACCAAATACTGTTCTTCTAGTGTAGCCGTAGTTAGGCCACCACTTCAAGA
ACTCTGTAGCACCGCCTACATACCTCGCTCTGCTAATCCTGTTACCAGTGGCTGCTGCCAGTGGCGATAA
GTCGTGTCTTACCGGGTTGGACTCAAGACGATAGTTACCGGATAAGGCGCAGCGGTCGGGCTGAACGGGG
GGTTCGTGCACACAGCCCAGCTTGGAGCGAACGACCTACACCGAACTGAGATACCTACAGCGTGAGCTAT
GAGAAAGCGCCACGCTTCCCGAAGGGAGAAAGGCGGACAGGTATCCGGTAAGCGGCAGGGTCGGAACAGG
AGAGCGCACGAGGGAGCTTCCAGGGGGAAACGCCTGGTATCTTTATAGTCCTGTCGGGTTTCGCCACCTC
TGACTTGAGCGTCGATTTTTGTGATGCTCGTCAGGGGGGCGGAGCCTATGGAAAAACGCCAGCAACGCGG
CCTTTTTACGGTTCCTGGCCTTTTGCTGGCCTTTTGCTCACATGTTCTTTCCTGCGTTATCCCCTGATTC
TGTGGATAACCGTATTACCGCCTTTGAGTGAGCTGATACCGCTCGCCGCAGCCGAACGACCGAGCGCAGC
GAGTCAGTGAGCGAGGAAGCGGAAGAGCGCCCAATACGCAAACCGCCTCTCCCCGCGCGTTGGCCGATTC
ATTAATGCAGCTGGCACGACAGGTTTCCCGACTGGAAAGCGGGCAGTGAGCGCAACGCAATTAATGTGAG
TTAGCTCACTCATTAGGCACCCCAGGCTTTACACTTTATGCTTCCGGCTCGTATGTTGTGTGGAATTGTG
AGCGGATAACAATTTCACACAGGAAACAGCTATGACCATGATTACGCCAAGCTCTAGCTAGAGGTCGACC
AATTCTCATGTTTGACAGCTTATCATCGCAGATCCGGGCAACGTTGTTGCCATTGCTGCAGGCGCAGAAC
TGGTAGGTATGGAAGATCTATACATTGAATCAATATTGGCAATTAGCCATATTAGTCATTGGTTATATAG
CATAAATCAATATTGGCTATTGGCCATTGCATACGTTGTATCTATATCATAATATGTACATTTATATTGG
CTCATGTCCAATATGACCGCCATGTTGACATTGATTATTGACTAGTTATTAATAGTAATCAATTACGGGG
TCATTAGTTCATAGCCCATATATGGAGTTCCGCGTTACATAACTTACGGTAAATGGCCCGCCTGGCTGAC
CGCCCAACGACCCCCGCCCATTGACGTCAATAATGACGTATGTTCCCATAGTAACGCCAATAGGGACTTT
CCATTGACGTCAATGGGTGGAGTATTTACGGTAAACTGCCCACTTGGCAGTACATCAAGTGTATCATATG
CCAAGTCCGCCCCCTATTGACGTCAATGACGGTAAATGGCCCGCCTGGCATTATGCCCAGTACATGACCT
TACGGGACTTTCCTACTTGGCAGTACATCTACGTATTAGTCATCGCTATTACCATGGTGATGCGGTTTTG
GCAGTACACCAATGGGCGTGGATAGCGGTTTGACTCACGGGGATTTCCAAGTCTCCACCCCATTGACGTC
AATGGGAGTTTGTTTTGGCACCAAAATCAACGGGACTTTCCAAAATGTCGTAATAACCCCGCCCCGTTGA
CGCAAATGGGCGGTAGGCGTGTACGGTGGGAGGTCTATATAAGCAGAGCTCGTTTAGTGAACCGTCAGAT
CCTCACTCTCTTCCGCATCGCTGTCTGCGAGGGCCAGCTGTTGGGCTCGCGGTTGAGGACAAACTCTTCG
CGGTCTTTCCAGTACTCTTGGATCGGAAACCCGTCGGCCTCCGAACGGTACTCCGCCACCGAGGGACCTG
AGCGAGTCCGCATCGACCGGATCGGAAAACCTCTCGAGAAAGGCGTCTAACCAGTCACAGTCGCAAGGTA
GGCTGAGCACCGTGGCGGGCGGCAGCGGGTGGCGGTCGGGGTTGTTTCTGGCGGAGGTGCTGCTGATGAT
GTAATTAAAGTAGGCGGTCTTGAGACGGCGGATGGTCGAGGTGAGGTGTGGCAGGCTTGAGATCCAGCTG
TTGGGGTGAGTACTCCCTCTCAAAAGCGGGCATTACTTCTGCGCTAAGATTGTCAGTTTCCAAAAACGAG
GAGGATTTGATATTCACCTGGCCCGATCTGGCCATACACTTGAGTGACAATGACATCCACTTTGCCTTTC
TCTCCACAGGTGTCCACTCCCAGGTCCAAGTTTAAACTGCGGCCGCTGCGGCCGCCACCATGGCCGTGGC
CAGACCTTCTGTGCCTGCCGCCCTGCCTCTGCTGGGAGAGCTGCCCAGACTGCTGCTGCTGGTGCTGCTG
TGTCTGCCTGCCGTGTGGGGCGATTGCGGCCTGCCCCCCGATGTGCCTAATGCCCAGCCCGCCCTGGAAG
GCAGAACCAGCTTCCCCGAGGACACCGTGATCACCTACAAGTGCGAGGAATCCTTCGTGAAGATCCCCGG
CGAGAAGGACAGCGTGATCTGCCTGAAGGGCAGCCAGTGGAGCGACATCGAGGAATTCTGCAACCGGTCC
TGCGAGGTGCCCACCAGACTGAACAGCGCCAGCCTGAAGCAGCCCTACATCACCCAGAACTACTTCCCTG
TGGGCACCGTGGTGGAGTACGAGTGCAGACCCGGCTACAGAAGAGAGCCCAGCCTGAGCCCCAAGCTGAC
CTGTCTGCAGAACCTGAAGTGGAGCACCGCCGTGGAGTTCTGCAAGAAGAAGTCCTGCCCCAACCCTGGC
GAGATCCGGAACGGCCAGATCGATGTGCCTGGCGGCATCCTGTTTGGCGCCACCATCAGCTTCAGCTGCA
ACACCGGCTACAAGCTGTTCGGATCTACTAGCTCTTTTTGCCTGATCAGCGGCAGCAGCGTGCAGTGGTC
CGACCCCCTGCCCGAGTGCAGAGAGATCTACTGCCCTGCTCCTCCTCAGATCGACAACGGCATCATCCAG
GGAGAGAGAGATCACTACGGCTACCGGCAGAGCGTGACCTACGCCTGCAACAAGGGCTTCACCATGATCG
GCGAGCACAGCATCTACTGCACCGTGAACAACGACGAGGGCGAGTGGAGCGGACCCCCTCCTGAGTGTCG
GGGCAAGAGCCTGACCAGCAAGGTCCCACCCACTGTGCAGAAACCCACCACCGTGAACGTGCCCACCACC
GAGGTGTCCCCCACCTCCCAGAAAACCACAACCAAGACCACCACCCCCAACGCCCAGGCCACCAGATCCA
CCCCCGTGTCCCGGACCACCAAGCACTTCCACGAGACAACCCCCAACAAGGGCAGCGGCACTACCTCTGG
CGCGCC
