>Addgene plasmid #53152 | CD55-bio-His | addgene partial sequence | sequence record 93956 | pMT2-F 5'-TTGCCTTTCTCTCCACAGGT-3'
GCGGCCGCCACCATGGCCGTGGCCAGACCTTCTGTGCCTGCCGCCCTGCCTCTGCTGGGAGAGCTGCCCA
GACTGCTGCTGCTGGTGCTGCTGTGTCTGCCTGCCGTGTGGGGCGATTGCGGCCTGCCCCCCGATGTGCC
TAATGCCCAGCCCGCCCTGGAAGGCAGAACCAGCTTCCCCGAGGACACCGTGATCACCTACAAGTGCGAG
GAATCCTTCGTGAAGATCCCCGGCGAGAAGGACAGCGTGATCTGCCTGAAGGGCAGCCAGTGGAGCGACA
TCGAGGAATTCTGCAACCGGTCCTGCGAGGTGCCCACCAGACTGAACAGCGCCAGCCTGAAGCAGCCCTA
CATCACCCAGAACTACTTCCCTGTGGGCACCGTGGTGGAGTACGAGTGCAGACCCGGCTACAGAAGAGAG
CCCAGCCTGAGCCCCAAGCTGACCTGTCTGCAGAACCTGAAGTGGAGCACCGCCGTGGAGTTCTGCAAGA
AGAAGTCCTGCCCCAACCCTGGCGAGATCCGGAACGGCCAGATCGATGTGCCTGGCGGCATCCTGTTTGG
CGCCACCATCAGCTTCAGCTGCAACACCGGCTACAAGCTGTTCGGATCTACTAGCTCTTTTTGCCTGATC
AGCGGCAGCAGCGTGCAGTGGTCCGACCCCCTGCCCGAGTGCAGAGAGATCTACTGCCCTGCTCCTCCTC
AGATCGACAACGGCATCATCCAGGGAGAGAGAGATCACTACGGCTACCGGCAGAGCGTGACCTACGCCTG
CAACAAGGGCTTCACCATGATCGGCGAGCACAGCATCTACTGCACCGTGAACAACGACGAGGGCGAGTGG
AGCGGACC
