>Addgene plasmid #53152 | CD55-bio-His | addgene partial sequence | sequence record 94095 | rb_glob_PA_term-R 5'-CCCATATGTCCTTCCGAGTG-3'
AATAAATTTCCTTTATTAGCCAGAGGTCGAGGTCGGGGGATCCTTAATTAATCACGTGTCTAGACTCAAT
GGTGGTGATGGTGGTGGGGGCCCAGAGGGGCCAGAGGAGGCAGGTTCCTGTCCCTGTGGTTCCACAGCAT
CTTCTGGGCGTCCAGGATGTGGTGCAGGCTGCCGGAATTCAACCCTTTGGATAAAACCTGGATCTTGGAG
TCCATCTTGACCTCTTCACCTTCACTCAGTAGACATTGCCACACCCCTGCTTCAGGGGCCTGCACTTGAA
TCACTTTCTCCTGCCTGGAGACCCTGGCCTCCTGATTCTCCTGCTTCAAGATCAGTCTCATCTTGGGTGA
GGTGGGTCCCATCACCTCACAGGTCAAAGTGTTGCTGTCGGGCTGAGTCACTTTCATCACCACCAGGTTC
ACTTCCTGATACAGTATCCCTCTGTCCAGAGTCAGGGTCAGGTTGCCAGAACCAGCAAACTGAAGGGAGA
CCTGGGGTATCTGAAGGGTGAGTGGGAGCGTTTCGGACAGCTGGAACTTGGGGTTGCTAGTAGACTTCTG
CACAGACACCTTTTGGTTCTTTAGGGAGAAGGTGATCCAGGACTGGGAAGAAGGAGCCTTCTCTGCCTTC
CATCTCAACTCTCCCTGCAGGCTTTCCTCTCCAAGGTTGAGTGGGAAGGAGAACTCCGCTGACTCCCCCT
CACTCTTATAGGCCGTGATGGAGGTCGACGGCGCGCCAGAGGTAGTGCCGCTGCCCTTGTTGGGGGTTGT
CTCGTGGAAGTGCTTGGTGGTCCGGGACACGGGG
